>Addgene plasmid #35165 | pLKO.1_sh_ex13 | addgene partial sequence | sequence record 44556 | LKO1-5
TATCTTGTGGAAGGACGAAACACCGGGCTTACCTCATACTCCAACAACTCGAGTTGTTGGAGTATGAGGT
AAGCTTTTTGAATTCTCGACCTCGAGACAAATGGCAGTATTCATCCACAATTTTAAAAGAAAAGGGGGGA
TTGGGGGGTACAGTGCAGGGGAAAGAATAGTAGACATAATAGCAACAGACATACAAACTAAAGAATTACA
AAAACAAATTACAAAAATTCAAAATTTTCGGGTTTATTACAGGGACAGCAGAGATCCACTTTGGCCGCGG
CTCGAGGGGGTTGGGGTTGCGCCTTTTCCAAGGCAGCCCTGGGTTTGCGCAGGGACGCGGCTGCTCTGGG
CGTGGTTCCGGGAAACGCAGCGGCGCCGACCCTGGGTCTCGCACATTCTTCACGTCCGTTCGCAGCGTCA
CCCGGATCTTCGCCGCTACCCTTGTGGGCCCCCCGGCGACGCTTCCTGCTCCGCCCCTAAGTCGGGAAGG
TTCCTTGCGGTTCGCGGCGTGCCGGACGTGACAAACGGAAGCCGCACGTCTCACTAGTACCCTCGCAGAC
GGACAGCGCCAGGGAGCAATGGCAGCGCGCCGACCGCGATGGGCTGTGGCCAATAGCGGCTGCTCAGCAG
GGCGCGCCGAGAGCAGCGGCCGGGAAGGGGCGGTGCGGGAGGCGGGGTGTGGGGCGGTAGTGTGGGCCCT
GTTCCTGCCCGCGCGGTGTTCCGCATTCTGCAAGCCTCCGGAGCGCACGTCGGCAGTCGGCTCCCTCGTT
GACCGAATCACCG
