[The description below was written by a language model from this plasmid's Addgene catalogue record.]
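Description:
pLKO.1_sh_ex13 is a lentiviral RNAi plasmid built on the pLKO.1 backbone (about 7 kb without insert) and designed to knock down mouse Foxp1 in mammalian cells. It is maintained in bacteria as a high-copy plasmid under ampicillin selection. The recorded host is a recombination-deficient strain of the kind commonly used to keep lentiviral long terminal repeats stable. A puromycin resistance marker allows selection of transduced or transfected mammalian cells.

The payload is a short hairpin RNA cassette cloned between the AgeI and EcoRI sites of the vector. The hairpin has the standard pLKO.1 layout: a sense stretch, a short loop, the complementary antisense stretch, and a terminal run of thymidines that acts as a Pol III terminator. The record does not name the promoter, although pLKO.1 vectors generally drive the hairpin from a human U6 Pol III promoter. No feature table is provided, so the LTRs, packaging signal and other viral elements expected in this backbone are not individually documented here. As a transfer vector, the plasmid would normally be co-delivered with separate packaging and envelope plasmids to make replication-incompetent lentiviral particles that integrate the shRNA cassette stably.

The name suggests that the hairpin targets exon 13 of Foxp1, but the record does not state this explicitly. The associated publication describes an alternative splicing switch that regulates embryonic stem cell pluripotency and reprogramming. This is consistent with the construct being used to deplete Foxp1 transcripts in mouse cells to study how Foxp1 affects pluripotency.
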