Addgene plasmid #35165: pLKO.1_sh_ex13
Depositing lab: Benjamin Blencowe. Depositing organization: University of Toronto. Publication: An alternative splicing switch regulates embryonic stem cell pluripotency and reprogramming. Gabut M, Samavarchi-Tehrani P, Wang X, Slobodeniuc V, O'Hanlon D, Sung HK, Alvarez M, Talukder S, Pan Q, Mazzoni EO, Nedelec S, Wichterle H, Woltjen K, Hughes TR, Zandstra PW, Nagy A, Wrana JL, Blencowe BJ. Cell. 2011 Sep 30;147(1):132-46. Epub 2011 Sep 15. 10.1016/j.cell.2011.08.023 PubMed 21924763.
Backbone
  Vector backbone: pLKO.1
  Backbone size w/o insert (bp): 7000
  Vector type: Mammalian Expression, Lentiviral, RNAi
  Selectable markers: Puromycin
Growth in bacteria
  Bacterial resistance: Ampicillin, 100 μg/mL
  Growth temperature: 37°C
  Growth strain: Stbl3
  Copy number: High Copy
Gene/Insert
  Gene/Insert name: Foxp1
  gRNA/shRNA sequence: GCTTACCTCATACTCCAACAACTCGAGTTGTTGGAGTATGAGGTAAGCTTTTT
  Species: M. musculus (mouse)
  Entrez Gene: Foxp1 (a.k.a. 3110052D19Rik, 4932443N09Rik)
  Cloning method: Restriction Enzyme; 5′ cloning site AgeI (unknown if destroyed); 3′ cloning site EcoRI (unknown if destroyed)
  Sequencing primers: 5′ LKO.1-5'
Terms and licenses: Academic/Nonprofit Terms; Industry Terms: Not Available to Industry
How to cite: pLKO.1_sh_ex13 was a gift from Benjamin Blencowe (Addgene plasmid # 35165 ; http://n2t.net/addgene:35165 ; RRID:Addgene_35165)
